Addgene plasmid #187240: pJR100
Purpose: Lentiviral sgRNA vector for Perturb-seq with mU6 sgRNA promoter, CR1 constant region with CS1 capture sequence in stem loop, and UCOE EF1alpha driving PURO-BFP marker expression
Depositing lab: Marco Jost & Jonathan Weissman. Depositing organization: Whitehead Institute for Biomedical Research. Publication: Maximizing CRISPRi efficacy and accessibility with dual-sgRNA libraries and optimal effectors. Replogle JM, Bonnar JL, Pogson AN, Liem CR, Maier NK, Ding Y, Russell BJ, Wang X, Leng K, Guna A, Norman TM, Pak RA, Ramos DM, Ward ME, Gilbert LA, Kampmann M, Weissman JS, Jost M. eLife. 2022 Dec 28;11:e81856. doi: 10.7554/eLife.81856. PubMed 36576240.
Backbone
  Vector backbone: pBA904
  Vector type: Lentiviral
Growth in bacteria
  Bacterial resistance: Ampicillin, 100 μg/mL
  Growth temperature: 37°C
  Growth strain: NEB Stable
  Copy number: Low Copy
Gene/Insert
  Gene/Insert name: Lentiviral sgRNA vector for Perturb-seq with mU6 promoter
  Species: Synthetic
  Cloning method: Gibson Cloning
Terms and licenses: Academic/Nonprofit Terms; Industry Terms: Not Available to Industry
Depositor comments: Please visit https://doi.org/10.1101/2022.07.13.499814 for bioRxiv preprint.
How to cite: pJR100 was a gift from Marco Jost & Jonathan Weissman (Addgene plasmid # 187240 ; http://n2t.net/addgene:187240 ; RRID:Addgene_187240)
