[The description below was written by a language model from this plasmid's Addgene catalogue record and pLannotate feature annotations shown in this document.]
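Description:
pJR100 is a 9.6 kb lentiviral sgRNA expression vector built on the pBA904 backbone and designed for Perturb-seq, i.e. pooled CRISPR perturbation screens read out by single-cell RNA sequencing. In bacteria it is maintained through a ColE1/pUC-type origin and selected with ampicillin via the β-lactamase gene. The catalogue lists it as low copy even though the annotated origin is of the high-copy type.

The viral portion has a CMV enhancer/promoter fused to a truncated HIV-1 5' LTR, which drives genomic RNA production in packaging cells. This is followed by the Ψ packaging signal with a gag fragment, the RRE for Rev-dependent nuclear export, the cPPT/CTS, a WPRE to boost transcript levels, and a downstream truncated LTR. According to the catalogue entry, the sgRNA is transcribed from a mouse U6 promoter. It carries the CR1 constant region, with the CS1 capture sequence placed in a stem loop so that the guide can be captured directly during single-cell library preparation. The feature table does not annotate the mU6 promoter or the UCOE. It detects only fragments of the S. pyogenes tracrRNA/guide scaffold, consistent with a modified constant region. A very short match to an mVenus fragment just upstream is probably spurious.

Downstream, the EF-1α promoter, described as UCOE-linked to resist silencing, drives puromycin N-acetyltransferase and TagBFP as a combined marker. This allows drug selection and fluorescence tracking of transduced cells. The linker joining the two coding sequences is not annotated. Two same-orientation loxP sites flank the sgRNA and marker cassettes, although the record states no purpose for them. No specific targeting sequence is recorded, so the plasmid appears to serve as a recipient for cloning guides or libraries.
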