Features (pLannotate 1.2.2; 25 found; start..end, strand, type, name):
     47..99      -  misc_feature   bom (fragment): basis of mobility region from pBR322
    254..633     +  enhancer       CMV enhancer: human cytomegalovirus immediate early enhancer
    634..833     +  promoter       CMV promoter: human cytomegalovirus (CMV) immediate early promoter
    851..1031    +  LTR            5' LTR (truncated): truncated 5' long terminal repeat (LTR) from HIV-1
   1078..1203    +  misc_feature   HIV-1 Ψ: packaging signal of human immunodeficiency virus type 1
   1187..1525    +  CDS            HIV-1 gag (fragment): gag protein from human immunodeficiency virus 1; gag
   1700..1933    +  misc_feature   RRE: The Rev response element (RRE) of HIV-1 allows for Rev-dependent mRNA export from the nucleus to the cytoplasm.
   2310..2410    +  CDS            Rev (fragment): human immunodeficiency virus 1 (HIV-1) Rev protein; rev; enhances nuclear export of unspliced and incompletely spliced viral mRNAs
   2460..2577    +  misc_feature   cPPT/CTS: central polypurine tract and central termination sequence of HIV-1
   2830..2863    +  protein_bind   loxP: Cre-mediated recombination occurs in the 8-bp core sequence (GCATACAT). Cre recombinase
   2950..2969    -  CDS            VN155(I152L) (fragment): improved N-terminal fragment of mVenus for use in bimolecular fluorescence complementation (BiFC) (Kodama and Hu, 2010)
   2988..3032    +  misc_RNA       tracrRNA (fragment): trans-activating CRISPR RNA for the Streptococcus pyogenes CRISPR/Cas9 system
   3062..3081    +  misc_RNA       gRNA scaffold (fragment): guide RNA scaffold for the Streptococcus pyogenes CRISPR/Cas9 system
   3796..4967    +  promoter       EF-1α promoter: strong constitutive promoter for human elongation factor EF-1α
   4979..5575    +  CDS            PuroR: puromycin N-acetyltransferase; pac from Streptomyces alboniger; confers resistance to puromycin
   5651..6349    +  CDS            TagBFP: monomeric blue fluorescent protein mammalian codon-optimized
   6369..6402    +  protein_bind   loxP: Cre-mediated recombination occurs in the 8-bp core sequence (GCATACAT). Cre recombinase
   6435..6458    +  misc_feature   MCS (fragment): pBluescript multiple cloning site
   6458..7046    +  misc_feature   WPRE: woodchuck hepatitis virus posttranscriptional regulatory element
   7047..7066    +  misc_feature   MCS (fragment): pBluescript multiple cloning site
   7068..7568    +  CDS            nef (fragment): NEF_HV1LA - Experimental evidence at protein level: Swiss-Prot protein existence level 1. Extracellular Nef protein targets CD4(+) T-lymphocytes for apoptosis by interacting with CXCR4 surface receptors. From Human immunodeficiency virus type 1 group M subtype B (isolate Lai) (HIV-1).
   7575..7755    +  LTR            5' LTR (truncated): truncated 5' long terminal repeat (LTR) from HIV-1
   7817..8405    -  rep_origin     ori: high-copy-number ColE1/pMB1/pBR322/pUC origin of replication
   8576..9436    -  CDS            AmpR: β-lactamase; bla; confers resistance to ampicillin, carbenicillin, and related antibiotics
   9437..9541    -  promoter       AmpR promoter: bla
>Addgene plasmid #187240 | pJR100 | addgene full sequence | sequence record 374768 | Addgene NGS Result
AAAAGTGCCACCTGACGTCGACGGATCGGGAGATCTCCCGATCCCCTATGGTGCACTCTCAGTACAATCT
GCTCTGATGCCGCATAGTTAAGCCAGTATCTGCTCCCTGCTTGTGTGTTGGAGGTCGCTGAGTAGTGCGC
GAGCAAAATTTAAGCTACAACAAGGCAAGGCTTGACCGACAATTGCATGAAGAATCTGCTTAGGGTTAGG
CGTTTTGCGCTGCTTCGCGATGTACGGGCCAGATATACGCGTTGACATTGATTATTGACTAGTTATTAAT
AGTAATCAATTACGGGGTCATTAGTTCATAGCCCATATATGGAGTTCCGCGTTACATAACTTACGGTAAA
TGGCCCGCCTGGCTGACCGCCCAACGACCCCCGCCCATTGACGTCAATAATGACGTATGTTCCCATAGTA
ACGCCAATAGGGACTTTCCATTGACGTCAATGGGTGGAGTATTTACGGTAAACTGCCCACTTGGCAGTAC
ATCAAGTGTATCATATGCCAAGTACGCCCCCTATTGACGTCAATGACGGTAAATGGCCCGCCTGGCATTA
TGCCCAGTACATGACCTTATGGGACTTTCCTACTTGGCAGTACATCTACGTATTAGTCATCGCTATTACC
ATGGTGATGCGGTTTTGGCAGTACATCAATGGGCGTGGATAGCGGTTTGACTCACGGGGATTTCCAAGTC
TCCACCCCATTGACGTCAATGGGAGTTTGTTTTGGCACCAAAATCAACGGGACTTTCCAAAATGTCGTAA
CAACTCCGCCCCATTGACGCAAATGGGCGGTAGGCGTGTACGGTGGGAGGTCTATATAAGCAGCGCGTTT
TGCCTGTACTGGGTCTCTCTGGTTAGACCAGATCTGAGCCTGGGAGCTCTCTGGCTAACTAGGGAACCCA
CTGCTTAAGCCTCAATAAAGCTTGCCTTGAGTGCTTCAAGTAGTGTGTGCCCGTCTGTTGTGTGACTCTG
GTAACTAGAGATCCCTCAGACCCTTTTAGTCAGTGTGGAAAATCTCTAGCAGTGGCGCCCGAACAGGGAC
TTGAAAGCGAAAGGGAAACCAGAGGAGCTCTCTCGACGCAGGACTCGGCTTGCTGAAGCGCGCACGGCAA
GAGGCGAGGGGCGGCGACTGGTGAGTACGCCAAAAATTTTGACTAGCGGAGGCTAGAAGGAGAGAGATGG
GTGCGAGAGCGTCAGTATTAAGCGGGGGAGAATTAGATCGCGATGGGAAAAAATTCGGTTAAGGCCAGGG
GGAAAGAAAAAATATAAATTAAAACATATAGTATGGGCAAGCAGGGAGCTAGAACGATTCGCAGTTAATC
CTGGCCTGTTAGAAACATCAGAAGGCTGTAGACAAATACTGGGACAGCTACAACCATCCCTTCAGACAGG
ATCAGAAGAACTTAGATCATTATATAATACAGTAGCAACCCTCTATTGTGTGCATCAAAGGATAGAGATA
AAAGACACCAAGGAAGCTTTAGACAAGATAGAGGAAGAGCAAAACAAAAGTAAGACCACCGCACAGCAAG
CGGCCGGCCGCTGATCTTCAGACCTGGAGGAGGAGATATGAGGGACAATTGGAGAAGTGAATTATATAAA
TATAAAGTAGTAAAAATTGAACCATTAGGAGTAGCACCCACCAAGGCAAAGAGAAGAGTGGTGCAGAGAG
AAAAAAGAGCAGTGGGAATAGGAGCTTTGTTCCTTGGGTTCTTGGGAGCAGCAGGAAGCACTATGGGCGC
AGCGTCAATGACGCTGACGGTACAGGCCAGACAATTATTGTCTGGTATAGTGCAGCAGCAGAACAATTTG
CTGAGGGCTATTGAGGCGCAACAGCATCTGTTGCAACTCACAGTCTGGGGCATCAAGCAGCTCCAGGCAA
GAATCCTGGCTGTGGAAAGATACCTAAAGGATCAACAGCTCCTGGGGATTTGGGGTTGCTCTGGAAAACT
CATTTGCACCACTGCTGTGCCTTGGAATGCTAGTTGGAGTAATAAATCTCTGGAACAGATTTGGAATCAC
ACGACCTGGATGGAGTGGGACAGAGAAATTAACAATTACACAAGCTTAATACACTCCTTAATTGAAGAAT
CGCAAAACCAGCAAGAAAAGAATGAACAAGAATTATTGGAATTAGATAAATGGGCAAGTTTGTGGAATTG
GTTTAACATAACAAATTGGCTGTGGTATATAAAATTATTCATAATGATAGTAGGAGGCTTGGTAGGTTTA
AGAATAGTTTTTGCTGTACTTTCTATAGTGAATAGAGTTAGGCAGGGATATTCACCATTATCGTTTCAGA
CCCACCTCCCAACCCCGAGGGGACCCGACAGGCCCGAAGGAATAGAAGAAGAAGGTGGAGAGAGAGACAG
AGACAGATCCATTCGATTAGTGAACGGATCGGCACTGCGTGCGCCAATTCTGCAGACAAATGGCAGTATT
CATCCACAATTTTAAAAGAAAAGGGGGGATTGGGGGGTACAGTGCAGGGGAAAGAATAGTAGACATAATA
GCAACAGACATACAAACTAAAGAATTACAAAAACAAATTACAAAAATTCAAAATTTTCGGGTTTATTACA
GGGACAGCAGAGATCCAGTTTGGTTAGTACCGGGCCCGCTCTAGAGATCCGACGCGCCATCTCTAGGCCC
GCGCCGGCCCCCTCGCACGGACTTGTGGGAGAAGCTCGGCTACTCCCCTGCCCCGGTTAATTTGCATATA
ATATTTCCTAGTAACTATAGAGGCTTAATGTGCGATAAAAGACAGATAATCTGTTCTTTTTAATACTAGC
TACATTTTACATGATAGGCTTGGATTTCTATAACTTCGTATAGCATACATTATACGAAGTTATAAACAGC
ACAAAAGGAAACTCACCCTAACTGTAAAGTAATTGTGTGTTTTGAGACTATAAGTATCCCTTGGAGAACC
ACCTTGTTGGACCAGGATGGGCACCACCCGTTTAAGAGCTAAGCTGGAAACAGCATAGCAAGTTTAAATA
AGGCTAGTCCGTTATCAACTTGGCCGCTTTAAGGCCGGTCCTAGCAAGGCCAAGTGGCACCGAGTCGGTG
CTTTTTTTCTCGAGTACTAGGATCCATTAGGCGGCCGCCGGGAGGTGGTCCCTGCAGTTACGCCAATGAT
AACCCCCGCCAGAAAAATCTTAGTAGCCTTCCCTTTTTGTTTTCCGTGCCCCAACTCGGCGGATTGACTC
GGCCCCTTCCGGAAACACCCGAATCAACTTCTAGTCAAATTATTGTTCACGCCGCAATGACCCACCCCTG
GCCCGCGTCTGTGGAACTGACCCCTGGTGTACAGGAGAGTTCGCTGCTGAAAGTGGTCCCAAAGGGGTAC
TAGTTTTTAAGCTCCCAACTCCCCCTCCCCCAGCGTCTGGAGGATTCCACACCCTCGCACCGCAGGGGCG
AGGAAGTGGGCGGAGTCCGGTTTTGGCGCCAGCCGCTGAGGCTGCCAAGCAGAAAAGCCACCGCTGAGGA
GACTCCGGTCACTGTCCTCGCCCCGCCTCCCCCTTCCCTCCCCTTGGGGACCACCGGGCGCCACGCCGCG
AACGGTAAGTGCCGCGGTCGTCGGCGCCTCCGCCCTCCCCCTAGGGCCCCAATTCCCAGCGGGCGCGGCG
CGCGGCCCCTCCCCCCGCCGGGCGCGCGCCCGCTGCCCCGCCCTTCGTGGCCGCCCGGCGTGGGCGGTGC
CACCCCTCCCCCCGGCGGCCCCGCGCGCAGCTCCCGGCTCCCTCCCCCTTCGGATGTGGCTTGAGCTGTA
GGCGCGGAGATGCATGTGCCCGTCAGTGGGCAGAGCGCACATCGCCCACAGTCCCCGAGAAGTTGGGGGG
AGGGGTCGGCAATTGAACCGGTGCCTAGAGAAGGTGGCGCGGGGTAAACTGGGAAAGTGATGTCGTGTAC
TGGCTCCGCCTTTTTCCCGAGGGTGGGGGAGAACCGTATATAAGTGCAGTAGTCGCCGTGAACGTTCTTT
TTCGCAACGGGTTTGCCGCCAGAACACAGGTAAGTGCCGTGTGTGGTTCCCGCGGGCCTGGCCTCTTTAC
GGGTTATGGCCCTTGCGTGCCTTGAATTACTTCCACCTGGCTGCAGTACGTGATTCTTGATCCCGAGCTT
CGGGTTGGAAGTGGGTGGGAGAGTTCGAGGCCTTGCGCTTAAGGAGCCCCTTCGCCTCGTGCTTGAGTTG
AGGCCTGGCCTGGGCGCTGGGGCCGCCGCGTGCGAATCTGGTGGCACCTTCGCGCCTGTCTCGCTGCTTT
CGATAAGTCTCTAGCCATTTAAAATTTTTGATGACCTGCTGCGACGCTTTTTTTCTGGCAAGATAGTCTT
GTAAATGCGGGCCAAGATCTGCACACTGGTATTTCGGTTTTTGGGGCCGCGGGCGGCGACGGGGCCCGTG
CGTCCCAGCGCACATGTTCGGCGAGGCGGGGCCTGCGAGCGCGGCCACCGAGAATCGGACGGGGGTAGTC
TCAAGCTGGCCGGCCTGCTCTGGTGCCTGGCCTCGCGCCGCCGTGTATCGCCCCGCCCTGGGCGGCAAGG
CTGGCCCGGTCGGCACCAGTTGCGTGAGCGGAAAGATGGCCGCTTCCCGGCCCTGCTGCAGGGAGCTCAA
AATGGAGGACGCGGCGCTCGGGAGAGCGGGCGGGTGAGTCACCCACACAAAGGAAAAGGGCCTTTCCGTC
CTCAGCCGTCGCTTCATGTGACTCCACGGAGTACCGGGCGCCGTCCAGGCACCTCGATTAGTTCTCGCGC
TTTTGGAGTACGTCGTCTTTAGGTTGGGGGGAGGGGTTTTATGCGATGGAGTTTCCCCACACTGAGTGGG
TGGAGACTGAAGTTAGGCCAGCTTGGCACTTGATGTAATTCTCCTTGGAATTTGCCCTTTTTGAGTTTGG
ATCTTGGTTCATTCTCAAGCCTCAGACAGTGGTTCAAAGTTTTTTTCTTCCATTTCAGGTGTCGTGAGCT
AGCCCACCATGACCGAGTACAAGCCCACGGTGCGCCTCGCCACCCGCGACGACGTCCCCCGGGCCGTACG
CACCCTCGCCGCCGCGTTCGCCGACTACCCCGCCACGCGCCACACCGTCGACCCGGACCGCCACATCGAG
CGGGTCACCGAGCTGCAAGAACTCTTCCTCACGCGCGTCGGGCTCGACATCGGCAAGGTGTGGGTCGCGG
ACGACGGCGCCGCGGTGGCGGTCTGGACCACGCCGGAGAGCGTCGAAGCGGGGGCGGTGTTCGCCGAGAT
CGGCCCGCGCATGGCCGAGTTGAGCGGTTCCCGGCTGGCCGCGCAGCAACAGATGGAAGGCCTCCTGGCG
CCGCACCGGCCCAAGGAGCCCGCGTGGTTCCTGGCCACCGTCGGCGTGTCGCCCGACCACCAGGGCAAGG
GTCTGGGCAGCGCCGTCGTGCTCCCCGGAGTGGAGGCGGCCGAGCGCGCCGGGGTGCCCGCCTTCCTGGA
GACCTCCGCGCCCCGCAACCTCCCCTTCTACGAGCGGCTCGGCTTCACCGTCACCGCCGACGTCGAGGTG
CCCGAAGGACCGCGCACCTGGTGCATGACCCGCAAGCCCGGTGCCGGATCGGGAGAGGGCAGAGGAAGTC
TGCTAACATGCGGTGACGTCGAGGAGAATCCTGGCCCACCGGTCGCCACCAGCGAGCTGATTAAGGAGAA
CATGCACATGAAGCTGTACATGGAGGGCACCGTGGACAACCATCACTTCAAGTGCACATCCGAGGGCGAA
GGCAAGCCCTACGAGGGCACCCAGACCATGAGAATCAAGGTGGTCGAGGGCGGCCCTCTCCCCTTCGCCT
TCGACATCCTGGCTACTAGCTTCCTCTACGGCAGCAAGACCTTCATCAACCACACCCAGGGCATCCCCGA
CTTCTTCAAGCAGTCCTTCCCTGAGGGCTTCACATGGGAGAGAGTCACCACATACGAAGACGGGGGCGTG
CTGACCGCTACCCAGGACACCAGCCTCCAGGACGGCTGCCTCATCTACAACGTCAAGATCAGAGGGGTGA
ACTTCACATCCAACGGCCCTGTGATGCAGAAGAAAACACTCGGCTGGGAGGCCTTCACCGAGACCCTGTA
CCCCGCTGACGGCGGCCTGGAAGGCAGAAACGACATGGCCCTGAAGCTCGTGGGCGGGAGCCATCTGATC
GCAAACATCAAGACCACATATAGATCCAAGAAACCCGCTAAGAACCTCAAGATGCCTGGCGTCTACTATG
TGGACTACAGACTGGAAAGAATCAAGGAGGCCAACAACGAGACCTACGTCGAGCAGCACGAGGTGGCAGT
GGCCAGATACTGCGACCTCCCTAGCAAACTGGGGCACAAGCTTAATTAAGAATTCGTCGAGGGACCTAAT
AACTTCGTATAGCATACATTATACGAAGTTATACATGTTTAAGGGTTCCGGTTCCACTAGGTACAATTCG
ATATCAAGCTTATCGATAATCAACCTCTGGATTACAAAATTTGTGAAAGATTGACTGGTATTCTTAACTA
TGTTGCTCCTTTTACGCTATGTGGATACGCTGCTTTAATGCCTTTGTATCATGCTATTGCTTCCCGTATG
GCTTTCATTTTCTCCTCCTTGTATAAATCCTGGTTGCTGTCTCTTTATGAGGAGTTGTGGCCCGTTGTCA
GGCAACGTGGCGTGGTGTGCACTGTGTTTGCTGACGCAACCCCCACTGGTTGGGGCATTGCCACCACCTG
TCAGCTCCTTTCCGGGACTTTCGCTTTCCCCCTCCCTATTGCCACGGCGGAACTCATCGCCGCCTGCCTT
GCCCGCTGCTGGACAGGGGCTCGGCTGTTGGGCACTGACAATTCCGTGGTGTTGTCGGGGAAATCATCGT
CCTTTCCTTGGCTGCTCGCCTGTGTTGCCACCTGGATTCTGCGCGGGACGTCCTTCTGCTACGTCCCTTC
GGCCCTCAATCCAGCGGACCTTCCTTCCCGCGGCCTGCTGCCGGCTCTGCGGCCTCTTCCGCGTCTTCGC
CTTCGCCCTCAGACGAGTCGGATCTCCCTTTGGGCCGCCTCCCCGCATCGATACCGTCGACCTCGATCGA
GACCTAGAAAAACATGGAGCAATCACAAGTAGCAATACAGCAGCTACCAATGCTGATTGTGCCTGGCTAG
AAGCACAAGAGGAGGAGGAGGTGGGTTTTCCAGTCACACCTCAGGTACCTTTAAGACCAATGACTTACAA
GGCAGCTGTAGATCTTAGCCACTTTTTAAAAGAAAAGGGGGGACTGGAAGGGCTAATTCACTCCCAACGA
AGACAAGATATCCTTGATCTGTGGATCTACCACACACAAGGCTACTTCCCTGATTGGCAGAACTACACAC
CAGGGCCAGGGATCAGATATCCACTGACCTTTGGATGGTGCTACAAGCTAGTACCAGTTGAGCAAGAGAA
GGTAGAAGAAGCCAATGAAGGAGAGAACACCCGCTTGTTACACCCTGTGAGCCTGCATGGGATGGATGAC
CCGGAGAGAGAAGTATTAGAGTGGAGGTTTGACAGCCGCCTAGCATTTCATCACATGGCCCGAGAGCTGC
ATCCGGACTGTACTGGGTCTCTCTGGTTAGACCAGATCTGAGCCTGGGAGCTCTCTGGCTAACTAGGGAA
CCCACTGCTTAAGCCTCAATAAAGCTTGCCTTGAGTGCTTCAAGTAGTGTGTGCCCGTCTGTTGTGTGAC
TCTGGTAACTAGAGATCCCTCAGACCCTTTTAGTCAGTGTGGAAAATCTCTAGCAGCATGTGAGCAAAAG
GCCAGCAAAAGGCCAGGAACCGTAAAAAGGCCGCGTTGCTGGCGTTTTTCCATAGGCTCCGCCCCCCTGA
CGAGCATCACAAAAATCGACGCTCAAGTCAGAGGTGGCGAAACCCGACAGGACTATAAAGATACCAGGCG
TTTCCCCCTGGAAGCTCCCTCGTGCGCTCTCCTGTTCCGACCCTGCCGCTTACCGGATACCTGTCCGCCT
TTCTCCCTTCGGGAAGCGTGGCGCTTTCTCATAGCTCACGCTGTAGGTATCTCAGTTCGGTGTAGGTCGT
TCGCTCCAAGCTGGGCTGTGTGCACGAACCCCCCGTTCAGCCCGACCGCTGCGCCTTATCCGGTAACTAT
CGTCTTGAGTCCAACCCGGTAAGACACGACTTATCGCCACTGGCAGCAGCCACTGGTAACAGGATTAGCA
GAGCGAGGTATGTAGGCGGTGCTACAGAGTTCTTGAAGTGGTGGCCTAACTACGGCTACACTAGAAGAAC
AGTATTTGGTATCTGCGCTCTGCTGAAGCCAGTTACCTTCGGAAAAAGAGTTGGTAGCTCTTGATCCGGC
AAACAAACCACCGCTGGTAGCGGTGGTTTTTTTGTTTGCAAGCAGCAGATTACGCGCAGAAAAAAAGGAT
CTCAAGAAGATCCTTTGATCTTTTCTACGGGGTCTGACGCTCAGTGGAACGAAAACTCACGTTAAGGGAT
TTTGGTCATGAGATTATCAAAAAGGATCTTCACCTAGATCCTTTTAAATTAAAAATGAAGTTTTAAATCA
ATCTAAAGTATATATGAGTAAACTTGGTCTGACAGTTACCAATGCTTAATCAGTGAGGCACCTATCTCAG
CGATCTGTCTATTTCGTTCATCCATAGTTGCCTGACTCCCCGTCGTGTAGATAACTACGATACGGGAGGG
CTTACCATCTGGCCCCAGTGCTGCAATGATACCGCGAGACCCACGCTCACCGGCTCCAGATTTATCAGCA
ATAAACCAGCCAGCCGGAAGGGCCGAGCGCAGAAGTGGTCCTGCAACTTTATCCGCCTCCATCCAGTCTA
TTAATTGTTGCCGGGAAGCTAGAGTAAGTAGTTCGCCAGTTAATAGTTTGCGCAACGTTGTTGCCATTGC
TACAGGCATCGTGGTGTCACGCTCGTCGTTTGGTATGGCTTCATTCAGCTCCGGTTCCCAACGATCAAGG
CGAGTTACATGATCCCCCATGTTGTGCAAAAAAGCGGTTAGCTCCTTCGGTCCTCCGATCGTTGTCAGAA
GTAAGTTGGCCGCAGTGTTATCACTCATGGTTATGGCAGCACTGCATAATTCTCTTACTGTCATGCCATC
CGTAAGATGCTTTTCTGTGACTGGTGAGTACTCAACCAAGTCATTCTGAGAATAGTGTATGCGGCGACCG
AGTTGCTCTTGCCCGGCGTCAATACGGGATAATACCGCGCCACATAGCAGAACTTTAAAAGTGCTCATCA
TTGGAAAACGTTCTTCGGGGCGAAAACTCTCAAGGATCTTACCGCTGTTGAGATCCAGTTCGATGTAACC
CACTCGTGCACCCAACTGATCTTCAGCATCTTTTACTTTCACCAGCGTTTCTGGGTGAGCAAAAACAGGA
AGGCAAAATGCCGCAAAAAAGGGAATAAGGGCGACACGGAAATGTTGAATACTCATACTCTTCCTTTTTC
AATATTATTGAAGCATTTATCAGGGTTATTGTCTCATGAGCGGATACATATTTGAATGTATTTAGAAAAA
TAAACAAATAGGGGTTCCGCGCACATTTCCCCG
